Addgene plasmid #51649: CD84-bio-His
Purpose: Expresses full-length SLAM family member 5 precursor ectodomain in mammalian cells. C-terminal rat Cd4d3+4 tag, biotinylation sequence and His tag.
Depositing lab: Gavin Wright. Depositing organization: Wellcome Sanger Institute. Publication: A human platelet receptor protein microarray identifies FcepsilonR1alpha as an activating PEAR1 ligand. Sun Y, Vandenbriele C, Kauskot A, Verhamme P, Hoylaerts MF, Wright GJ. Mol Cell Proteomics. 2015 Feb 23. pii: mcp.M114.046946. 10.1074/mcp.M114.046946 PubMed 25713122.
Backbone
  Vector backbone: pTT3
  Backbone manufacturer: Yves Durocher, NRC
  Backbone size w/o insert (bp): 6618
  Total vector size (bp): 7310
  Modifications to backbone: Rat CD4 d3+4, enzymatic biotinylation sequence, linker and His tag (CD4d3+4-BioLHis).
  Vector type: Mammalian Expression
Growth in bacteria
  Bacterial resistance: Ampicillin, 100 μg/mL
  Growth temperature: 37°C
  Growth strain: Top10
  Copy number: High Copy
Gene/Insert
  Gene/Insert name: CD84 (alt name: SLAM family member 5 precursor)
  Species: H. sapiens (human)
  Insert size (bp): 692
  Entrez Gene: CD84 (a.k.a. LY9B, SLAMF5, hCD84, mCD84)
  Promoter: CMV
  Tag / fusion protein: rat CD4 d3+4 (C terminal on backbone); enzymatic biotinylation sequence (C terminal on backbone); His tag (C terminal on backbone)
  Cloning method: Restriction Enzyme; 5′ cloning site NotI (not destroyed); 3′ cloning site AscI (not destroyed)
  Sequencing primers: 5′ CMV-fwd
Resource information
  A portion of this plasmid was derived from a plasmid made by: Insert was chemically synthesised.
Terms and licenses: Academic/Nonprofit Terms; Industry Terms: Not Available to Industry
Depositor comments: Article ref 15
How to cite: CD84-bio-His was a gift from Gavin Wright (Addgene plasmid # 51649 ; http://n2t.net/addgene:51649 ; RRID:Addgene_51649)
