[The description below was written by a language model from this plasmid's Addgene catalogue record and pLannotate feature annotations shown in this document.]
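Description:
CD84-bio-His is a 7.3 kb mammalian expression plasmid built on the pTT3 backbone. It produces the extracellular domain of human CD84 (SLAM family member 5, SLAMF5) as a soluble, secreted, tagged protein. In bacteria it is maintained as a high-copy plasmid through a ColE1/pUC-type origin and selected with ampicillin via the β-lactamase gene. The backbone also carries a fragment of the Epstein-Barr virus oriP, which in pTT-type vectors supports episomal retention and higher yields in cells expressing EBNA1. Remnants of lac regulatory elements are also annotated and have no evident role in expression.

Transcription is driven by the CMV immediate-early enhancer and promoter. This is followed by adenovirus-derived leader and splice sequences and a chimeric intron fragment, which typically improve mRNA processing, and it ends at a rabbit β-globin polyadenylation signal. The chemically synthesised CD84 ectodomain insert of about 690 bp sits between retained NotI and AscI sites. A short match to a mouse immunoglobulin heavy chain signal sequence is annotated just upstream, although the record describes the insert as the precursor ectodomain and does not say which leader directs secretion. The CD84 sequence is fused at its C terminus to domains 3 and 4 of rat CD4, followed, according to the catalogue entry, by an enzymatic biotinylation sequence, a linker and a His tag. These last elements are not annotated individually in the feature table.

The CD4 domains act as a common antigenic spacer. The biotinylation site allows oriented capture on streptavidin surfaces, and the His tag allows affinity purification. The associated publication used such proteins in a human platelet receptor protein microarray to screen for extracellular receptor–ligand interactions.
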