Features (pLannotate 1.2.2; 19 found; start..end, strand, type, name):
    713..768     +  polyA_signal   β-globin poly(A) signal: rabbit β-globin polyadenylation signal (Gil and Proudfoot, 1987)
   1282..2963    -  rep_origin     oriP (fragment): Epstein-Barr virus oriP replication origin (Yates et al., 2000)
   3090..3194    +  promoter       AmpR promoter: bla
   3195..4055    +  CDS            AmpR: β-lactamase; bla; confers resistance to ampicillin, carbenicillin, and related antibiotics
   4226..4814    +  rep_origin     ori: high-copy-number ColE1/pMB1/pBR322/pUC origin of replication
   4997..5089    +  CDS            lacI (fragment): lac repressor; lacI; The lac repressor binds to the lac operator to inhibit transcription in E. coli. This inhibition can be relieved by adding lactose or isopropyl-β-D-thiogalactopyranoside (IPTG).
   5102..5123    +  protein_bind   CAP binding site: CAP binding activates transcription in the presence of cAMP. E. coli catabolite activator protein
   5138..5168    +  promoter       lac promoter: promoter for the E. coli lac operon
   5176..5192    +  protein_bind   lac operator: The lac repressor binds to the lac operator to inhibit transcription in E. coli. This inhibition can be relieved by adding lactose or isopropyl-β-D-thiogalactopyranoside (IPTG). lac repressor encoded by lacI
   5262..5278    +  promoter       tet promoter (fragment): E. coli promoter for tetracycline efflux protein gene
   5288..5313    -  CDS            bla(M) (fragment): β-lactamase lacking the signal sequence; bla(M); allows cytosolic expression of β-lactamase
   5487..5866    +  enhancer       CMV enhancer: human cytomegalovirus immediate early enhancer
   5868..6067    +  promoter       CMV promoter: human cytomegalovirus (CMV) immediate early promoter
   6135..6173    +  misc_feature   Ad SA (fragment): adenovirus major late transcript splice acceptor (Friedrich and Soriano, 1991)
   6206..6415    -  CDS            PTP (fragment): TERM_ADE02 - Experimental evidence at protein level: Swiss-Prot protein existence level 1. Protein covalently bound to the viral DNA that acts as a primer for viral genomic replication by DNA strand displacement. Assembles on the viral origin of replication in an initiation complex with viral polymerase, DBP, host NFIA and host POU2F1/OCT1. During initiation, the polymerase covalently couples the first dCTP with Ser- 580 of pTP. The terminal protein stimulates the template activity over 20 fold compared to protein-free templates. Neo-synthesized viral genomes are linked to two preterminal prot
   6446..6535    +  intron         chimeric intron (fragment): chimera between introns from adenovirus and immunoglobulin heavy chain genes
   6554..6600    +  CDS            IgH signal sequence (fragment): signal sequence from the mouse immunoglobulin heavy chain variable region
   6631..7305    +  CDS            CD84 (fragment): SLAF5_HUMAN - Also known as SLAMF5. Experimental evidence at protein level: Swiss-Prot protein existence level 1. Self-ligand receptor of the signaling lymphocytic activation molecule (SLAM) family. SLAM receptors triggered by homo- or heterotypic cell-cell interactions are modulating the activation and differentiation of a wide variety of immune cells and thus are involved in the regulation and interconnection of both innate and adaptive immune response. Activities are controlled by presence or absence of small cytoplasmic adapter proteins, SH2D1A/SAP and/or SH2D1B/EAT-2. Can mediate natural
   7303..553     +  CDS            Cd4 (fragment) (across the origin): CD4_RAT - Experimental evidence at protein level: Swiss-Prot protein existence level 1. Integral membrane glycoprotein that plays an essential role in the immune response and serves multiple functions in responses against both external and internal offenses. In T-cells, functions primarily as a coreceptor for MHC class II molecule:peptide complex. The antigens presented by class II peptides are derived from extracellular proteins while class I peptides are derived from cytosolic proteins. Interacts simultaneously with the T-cell receptor (TCR) and the MHC class II presented by antigen presenti
>Addgene plasmid #51649 | CD84-bio-His | depositor full sequence | sequence record 78973 | CD84-bio-His sequence 7310 bps
GTCGACCTCCATCACGGCCTATAAGAGTGAGGGGGAGTCAGCGGAGTTCTCCTTCCCACTCAACCTTGGA
GAGGAAAGCCTGCAGGGAGAGTTGAGATGGAAGGCAGAGAAGGCTCCTTCTTCCCAGTCCTGGATCACCT
TCTCCCTAAAGAACCAAAAGGTGTCTGTGCAGAAGTCTACTAGCAACCCCAAGTTCCAGCTGTCCGAAAC
GCTCCCACTCACCCTTCAGATACCCCAGGTCTCCCTTCAGTTTGCTGGTTCTGGCAACCTGACCCTGACT
CTGGACAGAGGGATACTGTATCAGGAAGTGAACCTGGTGGTGATGAAAGTGACTCAGCCCGACAGCAACA
CTTTGACCTGTGAGGTGATGGGACCCACCTCACCCAAGATGAGACTGATCTTGAAGCAGGAGAATCAGGA
GGCCAGGGTCTCCAGGCAGGAGAAAGTGATTCAAGTGCAGGCCCCTGAAGCAGGGGTGTGGCAATGTCTA
CTGAGTGAAGGTGAAGAGGTCAAGATGGACTCCAAGATCCAGGTTTTATCCAAAGGGTTGAATTCCGGCA
GCCTGCACCACATCCTGGACGCCCAGAAGATGCTGTGGAACCACAGGGACAGGAACCTGCCTCCTCTGGC
CCCTCTGGGCCCCCACCACCATCACCACCATTGAGTCTAGACACGTGATTAATTAAGGATCCCCCGACCT
CGACCTCTGGCTAATAAAGGAAATTTATTTTCATTGCAATAGTGTGTTGGAATTTTTTGTGTCTCTCACT
CGGAAGGACATATGGGAGGGCAAATCATTTGGTCGAGATCCCTCGGAGATCTCTAGCTAGAGGATCGATC
CCCGCCCCGGACGAACTAAACCTGACTACGACATCTCTGCCCCTTCTTCGCGGGGCAGTGCATGTAATCC
CTTCAGTTGGTTGGTACAACTTGCCAACTGGGCCCTGTTCCACATGTGACACGGGGGGGGACCAAACACA
AAGGGGTTCTCTGACTGTAGTTGACATCCTTATAAATGGATGTGCACATTTGCCAACACTGAGTGGCTTT
CATCCTGGAGCAGACTTTGCAGTCTGTGGACTGCAACACAACATTGCCTTTATGTGTAACTCTTGGCTGA
AGCTCTTACACCAATGCTGGGGGACATGTACCTCCCAGGGGCCCAGGAAGACTACGGGAGGCTACACCAA
CGTCAATCAGAGGGGCCTGTGTAGCTACCGATAAGCGGACCCTCAAGAGGGCATTAGCAATAGTGTTTAT
AAGGCCCCCTTGTTAACCCTAAACGGGTAGCATATGCTTCCCGGGTAGTAGTATATACTATCCAGACTAA
CCCTAATTCAATAGCATATGTTACCCAACGGGAAGCATATGCTATCGAATTAGGGTTAGTAAAAGGGTCC
TAAGGAACAGCGATATCTCCCACCCCATGAGCTGTCACGGTTTTATTTACATGGGGTCAGGATTCCACGA
GGGTAGTGAACCATTTTAGTCACAAGGGCAGTGGCTGAAGATCAAGGAGCGGGCAGTGAACTCTCCTGAA
TCTTCGCCTGCTTCTTCATTCTCCTTCGTTTAGCTAATAGAATAACTGCTGAGTTGTGAACAGTAAGGTG
TATGTGAGGTGCTCGAAAACAAGGTTTCAGGTGACGCCCCCAGAATAAAATTTGGACGGGGGGTTCAGTG
GTGGCATTGTGCTATGACACCAATATAACCCTCACAAACCCCTTGGGCAATAAATACTAGTGTAGGAATG
AAACATTCTGAATATCTTTAACAATAGAAATCCATGGGGTGGGGACAAGCCGTAAAGACTGGATGTCCAT
CTCACACGAATTTATGGCTATGGGCAACACATAATCCTAGTGCAATATGATACTGGGGTTATTAAGATGT
GTCCCAGGCAGGGACCAAGACAGGTGAACCATGTTGTTACACTCTATTTGTAACAAGGGGAAAGAGAGTG
GACGCCGACAGCAGCGGACTCCACTGGTTGTCTCTAACACCCCCGAAAATTAAACGGGGCTCCACGCCAA
TGGGGCCCATAAACAAAGACAAGTGGCCACTCTTTTTTTTGAAATTGTGGAGTGGGGGCACGCGTCAGCC
CCCACACGCCGCCCTGCGGTTTTGGACTGTAAAATAAGGGTGTAATAACTTGGCTGATTGTAACCCCGCT
AACCACTGCGGTCAAACCACTTGCCCACAAAACCACTAATGGCACCCCGGGGAATACCTGCATAAGTAGG
TGGGCGGGCCAAGATAGGGGCGCGATTGCTGCGATCTGGAGGACAAATTACACACACTTGCGCCTGAGCG
CCAAGCACAGGGTTGTTGGTCCTCATATTCACGAGGTCGCTGAGAGCACGGTGGGCTAATGTTGCCATGG
GTAGCATATACTACCCAAATATCTGGATAGCATATGCTATCCTAATCTATATCTGGGTAGCATAGGCTAT
CCTAATCTATATCTGGGTAGCATATGCTATCCTAATCTATATCTGGGTAGTATATGCTATCCTAATTTAT
ATCTGGGTAGCATAGGCTATCCTAATCTATATCTGGGTAGCATATGCTATCCTAATCTATATCTGGGTAG
TATATGCTATCCTAATCTGTATCCGGGTAGCATATGCTATCCTAATAGAGATTAGGGTAGTATATGCTAT
CCTAATTTATATCTGGGTAGCATATACTACCCAAATATCTGGATAGCATATGCTATCCTAATCTATATCT
GGGTAGCATATGCTATCCTAATCTATATCTGGGTAGCATAGGCTATCCTAATCTATATCTGGGTAGCATA
TGCTATCCTAATCTATATCTGGGTAGTATATGCTATCCTAATTTATATCTGGGTAGCATAGGCTATCCTA
ATCTATATCTGGGTAGCATATGCTATCCTAATCTATATCTGGGTAGTATATGCTATCCTAATCTGTATCC
GGGTAGCATATGCTATCCTCATGATAAGCTGTCAAACATGAGAATTTTCTTGAAGACGAAAGGGCCTCGT
GATACGCCTATTTTTATAGGTTAATGTCATGATAATAATGGTTTCTTAGACGTCAGGTGGCACTTTTCGG
GGAAATGTGCGCGGAACCCCTATTTGTTTATTTTTCTAAATACATTCAAATATGTATCCGCTCATGAGAC
AATAACCCTGATAAATGCTTCAATAATATTGAAAAAGGAAGAGTATGAGTATTCAACATTTCCGTGTCGC
CCTTATTCCCTTTTTTGCGGCATTTTGCCTTCCTGTTTTTGCTCACCCAGAAACGCTGGTGAAAGTAAAA
GATGCTGAAGATCAGTTGGGTGCACGAGTGGGTTACATCGAACTGGATCTCAACAGCGGTAAGATCCTTG
AGAGTTTTCGCCCCGAAGAACGTTTTCCAATGATGAGCACTTTTAAAGTTCTGCTATGTGGCGCGGTATT
ATCCCGTGTTGACGCCGGGCAAGAGCAACTCGGTCGCCGCATACACTATTCTCAGAATGACTTGGTTGAG
TACTCACCAGTCACAGAAAAGCATCTTACGGATGGCATGACAGTAAGAGAATTATGCAGTGCTGCCATAA
CCATGAGTGATAACACTGCGGCCAACTTACTTCTGACAACGATCGGAGGACCGAAGGAGCTAACCGCTTT
TTTGCACAACATGGGGGATCATGTAACTCGCCTTGATCGTTGGGAACCGGAGCTGAATGAAGCCATACCA
AACGACGAGCGTGACACCACGATGCCTGCAGCAATGGCAACAACGTTGCGCAAACTATTAACTGGCGAAC
TACTTACTCTAGCTTCCCGGCAACAATTAATAGACTGGATGGAGGCGGATAAAGTTGCAGGACCACTTCT
GCGCTCGGCCCTTCCGGCTGGCTGGTTTATTGCTGATAAATCTGGAGCCGGTGAGCGTGGGTCTCGCGGT
ATCATTGCAGCACTGGGGCCAGATGGTAAGCCCTCCCGTATCGTAGTTATCTACACGACGGGGAGTCAGG
CAACTATGGATGAACGAAATAGACAGATCGCTGAGATAGGTGCCTCACTGATTAAGCATTGGTAACTGTC
AGACCAAGTTTACTCATATATACTTTAGATTGATTTAAAACTTCATTTTTAATTTAAAAGGATCTAGGTG
AAGATCCTTTTTGATAATCTCATGACCAAAATCCCTTAACGTGAGTTTTCGTTCCACTGAGCGTCAGACC
CCGTAGAAAAGATCAAAGGATCTTCTTGAGATCCTTTTTTTCTGCGCGTAATCTGCTGCTTGCAAACAAA
AAAACCACCGCTACCAGCGGTGGTTTGTTTGCCGGATCAAGAGCTACCAACTCTTTTTCCGAAGGTAACT
GGCTTCAGCAGAGCGCAGATACCAAATACTGTTCTTCTAGTGTAGCCGTAGTTAGGCCACCACTTCAAGA
ACTCTGTAGCACCGCCTACATACCTCGCTCTGCTAATCCTGTTACCAGTGGCTGCTGCCAGTGGCGATAA
GTCGTGTCTTACCGGGTTGGACTCAAGACGATAGTTACCGGATAAGGCGCAGCGGTCGGGCTGAACGGGG
GGTTCGTGCACACAGCCCAGCTTGGAGCGAACGACCTACACCGAACTGAGATACCTACAGCGTGAGCTAT
GAGAAAGCGCCACGCTTCCCGAAGGGAGAAAGGCGGACAGGTATCCGGTAAGCGGCAGGGTCGGAACAGG
AGAGCGCACGAGGGAGCTTCCAGGGGGAAACGCCTGGTATCTTTATAGTCCTGTCGGGTTTCGCCACCTC
TGACTTGAGCGTCGATTTTTGTGATGCTCGTCAGGGGGGCGGAGCCTATGGAAAAACGCCAGCAACGCGG
CCTTTTTACGGTTCCTGGCCTTTTGCTGGCCTTTTGCTCACATGTTCTTTCCTGCGTTATCCCCTGATTC
TGTGGATAACCGTATTACCGCCTTTGAGTGAGCTGATACCGCTCGCCGCAGCCGAACGACCGAGCGCAGC
GAGTCAGTGAGCGAGGAAGCGGAAGAGCGCCCAATACGCAAACCGCCTCTCCCCGCGCGTTGGCCGATTC
ATTAATGCAGCTGGCACGACAGGTTTCCCGACTGGAAAGCGGGCAGTGAGCGCAACGCAATTAATGTGAG
TTAGCTCACTCATTAGGCACCCCAGGCTTTACACTTTATGCTTCCGGCTCGTATGTTGTGTGGAATTGTG
AGCGGATAACAATTTCACACAGGAAACAGCTATGACCATGATTACGCCAAGCTCTAGCTAGAGGTCGACC
AATTCTCATGTTTGACAGCTTATCATCGCAGATCCGGGCAACGTTGTTGCCATTGCTGCAGGCGCAGAAC
TGGTAGGTATGGAAGATCTATACATTGAATCAATATTGGCAATTAGCCATATTAGTCATTGGTTATATAG
CATAAATCAATATTGGCTATTGGCCATTGCATACGTTGTATCTATATCATAATATGTACATTTATATTGG
CTCATGTCCAATATGACCGCCATGTTGACATTGATTATTGACTAGTTATTAATAGTAATCAATTACGGGG
TCATTAGTTCATAGCCCATATATGGAGTTCCGCGTTACATAACTTACGGTAAATGGCCCGCCTGGCTGAC
CGCCCAACGACCCCCGCCCATTGACGTCAATAATGACGTATGTTCCCATAGTAACGCCAATAGGGACTTT
CCATTGACGTCAATGGGTGGAGTATTTACGGTAAACTGCCCACTTGGCAGTACATCAAGTGTATCATATG
CCAAGTCCGCCCCCTATTGACGTCAATGACGGTAAATGGCCCGCCTGGCATTATGCCCAGTACATGACCT
TACGGGACTTTCCTACTTGGCAGTACATCTACGTATTAGTCATCGCTATTACCATGGTGATGCGGTTTTG
GCAGTACACCAATGGGCGTGGATAGCGGTTTGACTCACGGGGATTTCCAAGTCTCCACCCCATTGACGTC
AATGGGAGTTTGTTTTGGCACCAAAATCAACGGGACTTTCCAAAATGTCGTAATAACCCCGCCCCGTTGA
CGCAAATGGGCGGTAGGCGTGTACGGTGGGAGGTCTATATAAGCAGAGCTCGTTTAGTGAACCGTCAGAT
CCTCACTCTCTTCCGCATCGCTGTCTGCGAGGGCCAGCTGTTGGGCTCGCGGTTGAGGACAAACTCTTCG
CGGTCTTTCCAGTACTCTTGGATCGGAAACCCGTCGGCCTCCGAACGGTACTCCGCCACCGAGGGACCTG
AGCGAGTCCGCATCGACCGGATCGGAAAACCTCTCGAGAAAGGCGTCTAACCAGTCACAGTCGCAAGGTA
GGCTGAGCACCGTGGCGGGCGGCAGCGGGTGGCGGTCGGGGTTGTTTCTGGCGGAGGTGCTGCTGATGAT
GTAATTAAAGTAGGCGGTCTTGAGACGGCGGATGGTCGAGGTGAGGTGTGGCAGGCTTGAGATCCAGCTG
TTGGGGTGAGTACTCCCTCTCAAAAGCGGGCATTACTTCTGCGCTAAGATTGTCAGTTTCCAAAAACGAG
GAGGATTTGATATTCACCTGGCCCGATCTGGCCATACACTTGAGTGACAATGACATCCACTTTGCCTTTC
TCTCCACAGGTGTCCACTCCCAGGTCCAAGTTTAAACTGCGGCCGCCACCATGGCCCAGCACCACCTGTG
GATCCTGCTGCTGTGCCTGCAGACATGGCCTGAGGCCGCTGGCAAGGACAGCGAGATCTTCACCGTGAAC
GGCATCCTGGGCGAGAGCGTGACCTTCCCCGTGAACATCCAGGAACCCAGACAGGTCAAGATCATTGCCT
GGACCAGCAAGACCAGCGTGGCCTACGTGACCCCTGGCGACTCTGAGACAGCCCCCGTGGTCACCGTGAC
CCACCGGAACTACTACGAGCGGATCCACGCCCTGGGCCCCAACTACAACCTGGTCATCAGCGACCTGAGA
ATGGAAGATGCCGGCGACTACAAGGCCGACATCAACACCCAGGCCGACCCCTACACCACCACCAAGCGGT
ACAATCTGCAGATCTACCGGCGGCTGGGCAAGCCTAAGATCACCCAGAGCCTGATGGCCAGCGTGAACAG
CACCTGTAACGTGACCCTGACCTGTAGCGTGGAGAAAGAGGAAAAGAACGTCACCTACAACTGGTCCCCC
CTGGGCGAAGAGGGCAACGTGCTGCAGATCTTCCAGACCCCCGAGGACCAGGAACTGACCTACACCTGTA
CCGCCCAGAACCCCGTGTCCAACAACAGCGACAGCATCAGCGCCAGACAGCTGTGCGCCGATATCGCCAT
GGGCTTCCGGACCCACCACACCGGCGCGCC
