>Addgene plasmid #51649 | CD84-bio-His | addgene partial sequence | sequence record 94591 | pMT2-F 5'-TTGCCTTTCTCTCCACAGGT-3'
ACTGCGGCCGCCACCATGGCCCAGCACCACCTGTGGATCCTGCTGCTGTGCCTGCAGACATGGCCTGAGG
CCGCTGGCAAGGACAGCGAGATCTTCACCGTGAACGGCATCCTGGGCGAGAGCGTGACCTTCCCCGTGAA
CATCCAGGAACCCAGACAGGTCAAGATCATTGCCTGGACCAGCAAGACCAGCGTGGCCTACGTGACCCCT
GGCGACTCTGAGACAGCCCCCGTGGTCACCGTGACCCACCGGAACTACTACGAGCGGATCCACGCCCTGG
GCCCCAACTACAACCTGGTCATCAGCGACCTGAGAATGGAAGATGCCGGCGACTACAAGGCCGACATCAA
CACCCAGGCCGACCCCTACACCACCACCAAGCGGTACAATCTGCAGATCTACCGGCGGCTGGGCAAGCCT
AAGATCACCCAGAGCCTGATGGCCAGCGTGAACAGCACCTGTAACGTGACCCTGACCTGTAGCGTGGAGA
AAGAGGAAAAGAACGTCACCTACAACTGGTCCCCCCTGGGCGAAGAGGGCAACGTGCTGCAGATCTTCCA
GACCCCCGAGGACCAGGAACTGACCTACACCTGTACCGCCCAGAACCCCGTGTCCAACAACAGCGACAGC
ATCAGCGCCAGACAGCTGTGCGCCGATATCGCCATGGGCTTCCGGACCCACCACACCGGCGCGCCGTCGA
CCTCCATCACGGCCTATAAGAGTGAGGGGGAGTCAGCGGAGTTCTCCTTCCCACTCAACCTTGGAGAGGA
