>Addgene plasmid #51649 | CD84-bio-His | addgene partial sequence | sequence record 94811 | rb_glob_PA_term-R 5'-CCCATATGTCCTTCCGAGTG-3'
ATAAATTTCCTTTATTAGCCAGAGGTCGAGGTCGGGGGATCCTTAATTAATCACGTGTCTAGACTCAATG
GTGGTGATGGTGGTGGGGGCCCAGAGGGGCCAGAGGAGGCAGGTTCCTGTCCCTGTGGTTCCACAGCATC
TTCTGGGCGTCCAGGATGTGGTGCAGGCTGCCGGAATTCAACCCTTTGGATAAAACCTGGATCTTGGAGT
CCATCTTGACCTCTTCACCTTCACTCAGTAGACATTGCCACACCCCTGCTTCAGGGGCCTGCACTTGAAT
CACTTTCTCCTGCCTGGAGACCCTGGCCTCCTGATTCTCCTGCTTCAAGATCAGTCTCATCTTGGGTGAG
GTGGGTCCCATCACCTCACAGGTCAAAGTGTTGCTGTCGGGCTGAGTCACTTTCATCACCACCAGGTTCA
CTTCCTGATACAGTATCCCTCTGTCCAGAGTCAGGGTCAGGTTGCCAGAACCAGCAAACTGAAGGGAGAC
CTGGGGTATCTGAAGGGTGAGTGGGAGCGTTTCGGACAGCTGGAACTTGGGGTTGCTAGTAGACTTCTGC
ACAGACACCTTTTGGTTCTTTAGGGAGAAGGTGATCCAGGACTGGGAAGAAGGAGCCTTCTCTGCCTTCC
ATCTCAACTCTCCCTGCAGGCTTTCCTCTCCAAGGTTGAGTGGGAAGGAGAACTCCGCTGACTCCCCCTC
ACTCTTATAGGCCGTGATGGAGGTCGACGGCGCGCCGGTGTGGTGGGTCCGGAAGCCCATGGCGATATCG
GCGCACAGCTGTCTGGCGCTGATGCTGTCGCTGTTGTTGGACACGGGGTTCTGG
